>Addgene plasmid #136562 | pLifeAct-miRFP713 | addgene full sequence | sequence record 270817 | Addgene NGS Result
TAACCGTATTACCGCCATGCATTAGTTATTAATAGTAATCAATTACGGGGTCATTAGTTCATAGCCCATA
TATGGAGTTCCGCGTTACATAACTTACGGTAAATGGCCCGCCTGGCTGACCGCCCAACGACCCCCGCCCA
TTGACGTCAATAATGACGTATGTTCCCATAGTAACGCCAATAGGGACTTTCCATTGACGTCAATGGGTGG
AGTATTTACGGTAAACTGCCCACTTGGCAGTACATCAAGTGTATCATATGCCAAGTACGCCCCCTATTGA
CGTCAATGACGGTAAATGGCCCGCCTGGCATTATGCCCAGTACATGACCTTATGGGACTTTCCTACTTGG
CAGTACATCTACGTATTAGTCATCGCTATTACCATGGTGATGCGGTTTTGGCAGTACATCAATGGGCGTG
GATAGCGGTTTGACTCACGGGGATTTCCAAGTCTCCACCCCATTGACGTCAATGGGAGTTTGTTTTGGCA
CCAAAATCAACGGGACTTTCCAAAATGTCGTAACAACTCCGCCCCATTGACGCAAATGGGCGGTAGGCGT
GTACGGTGGGAGGTCTATATAAGCAGAGCTGGTTTAGTGAACCGTCAGATCCGCTAGCGCCACCATGGGC
GTGGCCGACTTGATCAAGAAGTTCGAGTCCATCTCCAAGGAGGAGGGGGATCCACCGGTCGGTGGCGGTG
GCAGCGCGGAAGGCTCCGTCGCCAGGCAGCCTGACCTCTTGACCTGCGACGATGAGCCGATCCATATCCC
CGGTGCCATCCAACCGCATGGACTGCTGCTCGCCCTCGCCGCCGACATGACGATCGTTGCCGGCAGCGAC
AACCTTCCCGAACTCACCGGACTGGCGATCGGCGCCCTGATCGGCCGCTCTGCGGCCGATGTCTTCGACT
CGGAGACGCACAACCGTCTGACGATCGCCTTGGCCGAGCCCGGGGCGGCCGTCGGAGCACCGATCACTGT
CGGCTTCACGATGCGAAAGGACGCAGGCTTCATCGGCTCCTGGCATCGCCATGATCAGCTCATCTTCCTC
GAGCTCGAGCCTCCCCAGCGGGACGTCGCCGAGCCGCAGGCGTTCTTCCGCCGCACCAACAGCGCCATCC
GCCGCCTGCAGGCCGCCGAAACCTTGGAAAGCGCCTGCGCCGCCGCGGCGCAAGAGGTGCGGAAGATTAC
CGGCTTCGATCGGGTGATGATCTATCGCTTCGCCTCCGACTTCAGCGGCGAAGTGATCGCAGAGGATCGG
TGCGCCGAGGTCGAGTCAAAACTAGGCCTGCACTATCCTGCCTCAACCGTGCCGGCGCAGGCCCGTCGGC
TCTATACCATCAACCCGGTACGGATCATTCCCGATATCAATTATCGGCCGGTGCCGGTCACCCCAGACCT
CAATCCGGTCACCGGGCGGCCGATTGATCTTAGCTTCGCCATCCTGCGCAGCGTCTCGCCCGTCCATCTG
GAGTTCATGCGCAACATAGGCATGCACGGCACGATGTCGATCTCGATTTTGCGCGGCGAGCGACTGTGGG
GATTGATCGTTTGCCATCACCGAACGCCGTACTACGTCGATCTCGATGGCCGCCAAGCCTGCAAGAGGGT
CGCCGAGAGGCTGGCCACTCAGATCGGCGTGATGGAAGAGTGAGCGGCCGCGACTCTAGATCATAATCAG
CCATACCACATTTGTAGAGGTTTTACTTGCTTTAAAAAACCTCCCACACCTCCCCCTGAACCTGAAACAT
AAAATGAATGCAATTGTTGTTGTTAACTTGTTTATTGCAGCTTATAATGGTTACAAATAAAGCAATAGCA
TCACAAATTTCACAAATAAAGCATTTTTTTCACTGCATTCTAGTTGTGGTTTGTCCAAACTCATCAATGT
ATCTTAAGGCGTAAATTGTAAGCGTTAATATTTTGTTAAAATTCGCGTTAAATTTTTGTTAAATCAGCTC
ATTTTTTAACCAATAGGCCGAAATCGGCAAAATCCCTTATAAATCAAAAGAATAGACCGAGATAGGGT
[37 nt withheld, positions 2029-2065]
AAAGAACGTGGACTCCAACGTCAAAGG
[49 nt withheld, positions 2093-2141]
T
[91 nt withheld, positions 2143-2233]
G
[124 nt withheld, positions 2235-2358]
CAGGTGGCACTTTTCGGGGAAATGTGCGCGGAACCCCTATTTGTTTATTTTTCTAAATACATTCAAATAT
GTATCCGCTCATGAGACAATAACCCTGATAAATGCTTCAATAATATTGAAAAAGGAAGAGTCCTGAGGCG
GAAAGAACCAGCTGTGGAATGTGTGTCAGTTAGGGTGTGGAAAGTCCCCAGGCTCCCCAGCAGGCAGAAG
TATGCAAAGCATGCATCTCAATTAGTCAGCAACCAGGTGTGGAAAGTCCCCAGGCTCCCCAGCAGGCAGA
AGTATGCAAAGCATGCATCTCAATTAGTCAGCAACCATAGTCCCGCCCCTAACTCCGCCCATCCCGCCCC
TAACTCCGCCCAGTTCCGCCCATTCTCCGCCCCATGGCTGACTAATTTTTTTTATTTATGCAGAGGCCGA
GGCCGCCTCGGCCTCTGAGCTATTCCAGAAGTAGTGAGGAGGCTTTTTTGGAGGCCTAGGCTTTTGCAAA
GATCGATCAAGAGACAGGATGAGGATCGTTTCGCATGATTGAACAAGATGGATTGCACGCAGGTTCTCCG
GCCGCTTGGGTGGAGAGGCTATTCGGCTATGACTGGGCACAACAGACAATCGGCTGCTCTGATGCCGCCG
TGTTCCGGCTGTCAGCGCAGGGGCGCCCGGTTCTTTTTGTCAAGACCGACCTGTCCGGTGCCCTGAATGA
ACTGCAAGACGAGGCAGCGCGGCTATCGTGGCTGGCCACGACGGGCGTTCCTTGCGCAGCTGTGCTCGAC
GTTGTCACTGAAGCGGGAAGGGACTGGCTGCTATTGGGCGAAGTGCCGGGGCAGGATCTCCTGTCATCTC
ACCTTGCTCCTGCCGAGAAAGTATCCATCATGGCTGATGCAATGCGGCGGCTGCATACGCTTGATCCGGC
TACCTGCCCATTCGACCACCAAGCGAAACATCGCATCGAGCGAGCACGTACTCGGATGGAAGCCGGTCTT
GTCGATCAGGATGATCTGGACGAAGAGCATCAGGGGCTCGCGCCAGCCGAACTGTTCGCCAGGCTCAAGG
CGAGCATGCCCGACGGCGAGGATCTCGTCGTGACCCATGGCGATGCCTGCTTGCCGAATATCATGGTGGA
AAATGGCCGCTTTTCTGGATTCATCGACTGTGGCCGGCTGGGTGTGGCGGACCGCTATCAGGACATAGCG
TTGGCTACCCGTGATATTGCTGAAGAGCTTGGCGGCGAATGGGCTGACCGCTTCCTCGTGCTTTACGGTA
TCGCCGCTCCCGATTCGCAGCGCATCGCCTTCTATCGCCTTCTTGACGAGTTCTTCTGAGCGGGACTCTG
GGGTTCGAAATGACCGACCAAGCGACGCCCAACCTGCCATCACGAGATTTCGATTCCACCGCCGCCTTCT
ATGAAAGGTTGGGCTTCGGAATCGTTTTCCGGGACGCCGGCTGGATGATCCTCCAGCGCGGGGATCTCAT
GCTGGAGTTCTTCGCCCACCCTAGGGGGAGGCTAACTGAAACACGGAAGGAGACAATACCGGAAGGAACC
CGCGCTATGACGGCAATAAAAAGACAGAATAAAACGCACGGTGTTGGGTCGTTTGTTCATAAACGCGGGG
TTCGGTCCCAGGGCTGGCACTCTGTCGATACCCCACCGAGACCCCATTGGGGCCAATACGCCCGCGTTTC
TTCCTTTTCCCCACCCCACCCCCCAAGTTCGGGTGAAGGCCCAGGGCTCGCAGCCAACGTCGGGGCGGCA
GGCCCTGCCATAGCCTCAGGTTACTCATATATACTTTAGATTGATTTAAAACTTCATTTTTAATTTAAAA
GGATCTAGGTGAAGATCCTTTTTGATAATCTCATGACCAAAATCCCTTAACGTGAGTTTTCGTTCCACTG
AGCGTCAGACCCCGTAGAAAAGATCAAAGGATCTTCTTGAGATCCTTTTTTTCTGCGCGTAATCTGCTGC
TTGCAAACAAAAAAACCACCGCTACCAGCGGTGGTTTGTTTGCCGGATCAAGAGCTACCAACTCTTTTTC
CGAAGGTAACTGGCTTCAGCAGAGCGCAGATACCAAATACTGTTCTTCTAGTGTAGCCGTAGTTAGGCCA
CCACTTCAAGAACTCTGTAGCACCGCCTACATACCTCGCTCTGCTAATCCTGTTACCAGTGGCTGCTGCC
AGTGGCGATAAGTCGTGTCTTACCGGGTTGGACTCAAGACGATAGTTACCGGATAAGGCGCAGCGGTCGG
GCTGAACGGGGGGTTCGTGCACACAGCCCAGCTTGGAGCGAACGACCTACACCGAACTGAGATACCTACA
GCGTGAGCTATGAGAAAGCGCCACGCTTCCCGAAGGGAGAAAGGCGGACAGGTATCCGGTAAGCGGCAGG
GTCGGAACAGGAGAGCGCACGAGGGAGCTTCCAGGGGGAAACGCCTGGTATCTTTATAGTCCTGTCGGGT
TTCGCCACCTCTGACTTGAGCGTCGATTTTTGTGATGCTCGTCAGGGGGGCGGAGCCTATGGAAAAACGC
CAGCAACGCGGCCTTTTTACGGTTCCTGGCCTTTTGCTGGCCTTTTGCTCACATGTTCTTTCCTGCGTTA
TCCCCTGATTCTGTGGA
Features (pLannotate 1.2.2; 14 found; start..end, strand, type, name):
     83..386     +  enhancer       CMV enhancer: human cytomegalovirus immediate early enhancer
    387..590     +  promoter       CMV promoter: human cytomegalovirus (CMV) immediate early promoter
    625..690     +  CDS            ABP140 (fragment): AB140_YEAST - Also known as TRM140. Experimental evidence at protein level: Swiss-Prot protein existence level 1. S-adenosyl-L-methionine-dependent methyltransferase that mediates N(3)-methylcytidine modification of residue 32 of the tRNA anticodon loop of tRNA(Thr) and tRNA(Ser). Binds F-actin and shows weak F-actin cross-linking activity. From Saccharomyces cerevisiae (strain ATCC 204508 / S288c) (Baker's yeast).
    706..1650    +  CDS            miRFP713: miRFP713 is a basic (constitutively fluorescent) near ir fluorescent protein published in 2020, derived from Rhodopseudomonas palustris CGA009. It has very low acid sensitivity. It requires the cofactor biliverdin for fluorescence.
   1669..1752    +  CDS            large T antigen (fragment): large T antigen from SV40 (simian virus 40)
   1775..1896    +  polyA_signal   SV40 poly(A) signal: SV40 polyadenylation signal
   1930..2358    -  rep_origin     f1 ori (sequence partly withheld): f1 bacteriophage origin of replication; arrow indicates direction of (+) strand synthesis
   2385..2489    +  promoter       AmpR promoter: bla
   2491..2848    +  promoter       SV40 promoter: SV40 enhancer and early promoter
   2883..3677    +  CDS            NeoR/KanR: aminoglycoside phosphotransferase from Tn5; aph(3')-II (or nptII); confers resistance to neomycin, kanamycin, and G418 (Geneticin®)
   3698..3850    +  CDS            ble (fragment): BLE_KLEPN - Experimental evidence at protein level: Swiss-Prot protein existence level 1. Binding protein with a strong affinity to the bleomycin family of antibiotics. Binds to CL990; an antimitotic-antibiotic compound. From Klebsiella pneumoniae.
   3909..3956    +  polyA_signal   HSV TK poly(A) signal: herpes simplex virus thymidine kinase polyadenylation signal (Cole and Stacy, 1985)
   4047..4063    -  polyA_signal   bGH poly(A) signal (fragment): bovine growth hormone polyadenylation signal
   4285..4873    +  rep_origin     ori: high-copy-number ColE1/pMB1/pBR322/pUC origin of replication
