[The description below was written by a language model from this plasmid's Addgene catalogue record and pLannotate feature annotations shown in this document.]
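Description:
pLifeAct-miRFP713 is a mammalian expression plasmid of about 5 kb, built on the Clontech pN1 backbone and designed to label filamentous actin in living cells with a near-infrared fluorescent protein. It is maintained in E. coli at high copy through a ColE1/pUC-type origin and also carries an f1 phage origin. A single NeoR/KanR gene (Tn5 aminoglycoside phosphotransferase) serves both hosts. The bacterial bla (AmpR) promoter drives it for kanamycin selection in bacteria, and the SV40 enhancer/early promoter drives it for G418 selection of stably transfected mammalian cells, with the HSV TK polyadenylation signal terminating the transcript.

The payload is expressed from the human cytomegalovirus immediate early enhancer and promoter and terminated by the SV40 poly(A) signal. It consists of LifeAct, a short F-actin-binding peptide taken from the N-terminus of the budding yeast protein Abp140, fused at its C-terminus to miRFP713. The insert was cloned between NheI and NotI sites, both of which are retained. miRFP713 is a monomeric, constitutively fluorescent near-infrared protein engineered from a Rhodopseudomonas palustris sequence, and it needs biliverdin as its chromophore. Because LifeAct binds actin filaments, the fusion decorates the actin cytoskeleton and shows it in a spectral window well separated from visible fluorescent proteins, which suits multicolor imaging.

The annotation software also reports short fragments matching SV40 large T antigen, ble and the bGH poly(A) signal. These are most likely partial matches to backbone sequence, such as the region flanking the SV40 poly(A) signal, and not functional elements.
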