Addgene plasmid #136562: pLifeAct-miRFP713
Purpose: F-actin labeling with a near-infrared fluorescent protein miRFP713
Depositing lab: Vladislav Verkhusha. Publication: A set of monomeric near-infrared fluorescent proteins for multicolor imaging across scales. Matlashov ME, Shcherbakova DM, Alvelid J, Baloban M, Pennacchietti F, Shemetov AA, Testa I, Verkhusha VV. Nat Commun. 2020 Jan 13;11(1):239. doi: 10.1038/s41467-019-13897-6. PubMed 31932632.
Backbone
  Vector backbone: pN1
  Backbone manufacturer: Clontech
  Vector type: Mammalian Expression
  Selectable markers: Neomycin (select with G418)
Growth in bacteria
  Bacterial resistance: Kanamycin, 50 μg/mL
  Growth temperature: 37°C
  Growth strain: DH5alpha
  Copy number: High Copy
Gene/Insert
  Gene/Insert name: LifeAct-miRFP713
  Species: S. cerevisiae (budding yeast), Synthetic
  Promoter: CMV
  Tag / fusion protein: miRFP713 (C terminal on insert)
  Cloning method: Restriction Enzyme; 5′ cloning site NheI (not destroyed); 3′ cloning site NotI (not destroyed)
  Sequencing primers: 5′ CMV Forward; 3′ SV40pA-R
Terms and licenses: Academic/Nonprofit Terms; Industry Terms: Not Available to Industry
How to cite: pLifeAct-miRFP713 was a gift from Vladislav Verkhusha (Addgene plasmid # 136562 ; http://n2t.net/addgene:136562 ; RRID:Addgene_136562)
